>Addgene plasmid #109070 | NK601 | addgene full sequence | sequence record 210224 | Addgene NGS Result
CGAGACGAAAGGGCCTCGTGATACGCCTATTTTTATAGGTTAATGTCATGATAATAATGGTTTCTTAGAC
GTCAGGTGGCACTTTTCGGGGAAATGTGCGCGGAACCCCTATTTGTTTATTTTTCTAAATACATTCAAAT
ATGTATCCGCTCATGAGACAATAACCCTGATAAATGCTTCAATAATATTGAAAAAGGAAGAGTATGAGTA
TTCAACATTTCCGTGTCGCCCTTATTCCCTTTTTTGCGGCATTTTGCCTTCCTGTTTTTGCTCACCCAGA
AACGCTGGTGAAAGTAAAAGATGCTGAAGATCAGTTGGGTGCACGAGTGGGTTACATCGAACTGGATCTC
AACAGCGGTAAGATCCTTGAGAGTTTTCGCCCCGAAGAACGTTTTCCAATGATGAGCACTTTTAAAGTTC
TGCTATGTGGCGCGGTATTATCCCGTATTGACGCCGGGCAAGAGCAACTCGGTCGCCGCATACACTATTC
TCAGAATGACTTGGTTGAGTACTCACCAGTCACAGAAAAGCATCTTACGGATGGCATGACAGTAAGAGAA
TTATGCAGTGCTGCCATAACCATGAGTGATAACACTGCGGCCAACTTACTTCTGACAACGATCGGAGGAC
CGAAGGAGCTAACCGCTTTTTTGCACAACATGGGGGATCATGTAACTCGCCTTGATCGTTGGGAACCGGA
GCTGAATGAAGCCATACCAAACGACGAGCGTGACACCACGATGCCTGTAGCAATGGCAACAACGTTGCGC
AAACTATTAACTGGCGAACTACTTACTCTAGCTTCCCGGCAACAATTAATAGACTGGATGGAGGCGGATA
AAGTTGCAGGACCACTTCTGCGCTCGGCCCTTCCGGCTGGCTGGTTTATTGCTGATAAATCTGGAGCCGG
TGAGCGTGGGTCTCGCGGTATCATTGCAGCACTGGGGCCAGATGGTAAGCCCTCCCGTATCGTAGTTATC
TACACGACGGGGAGTCAGGCAACTATGGATGAACGAAATAGACAGATCGCTGAGATAGGTGCCTCACTGA
TTAAGCATTGGTAACTGTCAGACCAAGTTTACTCATATATACTTTAGATTGATTTAAAACTTCATTTTTA
ATTTAAAAGGATCTAGGTGAAGATCCTTTTTGATAATCTCATGACCAAAATCCCTTAACGTGAGTTTTCG
TTCCACTGAGCGTCAGACCCCGTAGAAAAGATCAAAGGATCTTCTTGAGATCCTTTTTTTCTGCGCGTAA
TCTGCTGCTTGCAAACAAAAAAACCACCGCTACCAGCGGTGGTTTGTTTGCCGGATCAAGAGCTACCAAC
TCTTTTTCCGAAGGTAACTGGCTTCAGCAGAGCGCAGATACCAAATACTGTTCTTCTAGTGTAGCCGTAG
TTAGGCCACCACTTCAAGAACTCTGTAGCACCGCCTACATACCTCGCTCTGCTAATCCTGTTACCAGTGG
CTGCTGCCAGTGGCGATAAGTCGTGTCTTACCGGGTTGGACTCAAGACGATAGTTACCGGATAAGGCGCA
GCGGTCGGGCTGAACGGGGGGTTCGTGCACACAGCCCAGCTTGGAGCGAACGACCTACACCGAACTGAGA
TACCTACAGCGTGAGCTATGAGAAAGCGCCACGCTTCCCGAAGGGAGAAAGGCGGACAGGTATCCGGTAA
GCGGCAGGGTCGGAACAGGAGAGCGCACGAGGGAGCTTCCAGGGGGAAACGCCTGGTATCTTTATAGTCC
TGTCGGGTTTCGCCACCTCTGACTTGAGCGTCGATTTTTGTGATGCTCGTCAGGGGGGCGGAGCCTATGG
AAAAACGCCAGCAACGCGGCCTTTTTACGGTTCCTGGCCTTTTGCTGGCCTTTTGCTCACATGTTCTTTC
CTGCGTTATCCCCTGATTCTGTGGATAACCGTATTACCGCCTTTGAGTGAGCTGATACCGCTCGCCGCAG
CCGAACGACCGAGCGCAGCGAGTCAGTGAGCGAGGAAGCGGAAGAGCGCCCAATACGCAAACCGCCTCTC
CCCGCGCGTTGGCCGATTCATTAATGCAGCTGGCACGACAGGTTTCCCGACTGGAAAGCGGGCAGTGAGC
GCAACGCAATTAATGTGAGTTAGCTCACTCATTAGGCACCCCAGGCTTTACACTTTATGCTTCCGGCTCG
TATGTTGTGTGGAATTGTGAGCGGATAACAATTTCACACAGGAAACAGCTATGACCATGATTACGCCAAG
CTTGCATGCCTGCAGGTAACTCATCCTTGTCAGCATCGTTTCCTCACCTCCTCCTCCTGTCGCTGGTGCT
TCTGGTCTTGTCCAGCGGGAACCCAAACAACAACAACAACGAACTACCACTGCCTCGGAAAATCTGCGGT
GATTTGCACAAATCGCCAACAAGTGTTGTGGCGTGCTAAATGAGAGAAACACCGTATTTGAGCCCAGGTA
TCGAAATGTCTGTATGGCTGCATTTGTGTTTTCCAACCTGAAGGAAAACAGCACTTGACAACGACGTTTG
CCCAGCCCGTTTTTCGCGGTGGATACAAATTTCACCTGTGTCACTGCGCATTAGCCCCACAGTGGGGCTT
ACGAAATCTACACCATCCCAGCTTCCGCACCGCCAAAATTAACTGCGTGAAAAAACACTTGCGGCAACCA
CAGCAACCACCACAAGCAGCCAAACACTCGCAAACACCCTTGCTTGCTTCTTGGCTTTTTTGTAGTCCCC
TTTCCCTTGTTTTCCTGTTGTCGTGGCTGAGGTTTGCGTGGCGTGTTCATTTTCATCAGTTTGCTCGCTC
ATAACAAGCTTGCGACTACCTCCCCTTTTTGGTGCTGTACACCCGCGACCTTTCTTATCCTCTTCTCCTT
CTCCACCACCGCTCAACGACAAGATGCGCGAAGTTCTCTCCGTCCACATTGGCCAGGCCGGTTGCCAGAT
CGGTAACGCCTGCTGGGAGCTGTACTGCCTCGAGCACGGCATCCAACCCGATGGCCAGATGCCCTCTGAC
AAGACTGTCGGCTATGGCGACGACTCGTTCAACACCTTCTTCTCCGAGACTGGTGCTGGCAAGCACGTGC
CCCGCGCCGTGTTTGTCGATCTCGAGCCCACCGTCGTCGACGAGGTGCGCACCGGCACCTACCGCCAGCT
GTTCCACCCCGAGCAGCTCATCTCCGGCAAGGAGGACGCCGCCAACAACTACGCCCGTGGCCACTACACC
GTTGGCAAGGAGCTCGTCGACATTGTCCTCGACCGCATCCGCAAGCTCGCCGACCAGTGCACCGGTCTCC
AGGGCTTCCTCATCTTCCACTCGTTCGGTGGCGGTACCGGCTCTGGCTTTGCCTCGCTCCTCATGGAGCG
CCTCTCTGTCGACTACGGCAAGAAGTCCAAGCTCGAGTTTGCCGTCTACCCTGCTCCTCAGGTGTCCACC
GCCGTTGTCGAGCCCTACAACTCGATCCTGACGTGCCACACCACCCTCGAGCACTCTGACTGCGCCTTCC
TCATGGACAACGAGGCCATCTACGACATTTGCCGTCGCAACCTCGACATTGAGCGCCCCACCTACACCAA
CCTGAACCGCCTCATCGCCCAGGTTGTGTCCTCCGTGACGGCCTCCCTGCGCTTCGACGGTGCCCTTAAC
GTCGATCTCACCGAGTTCCAGACCAACCTGGTGCCCTACCCCCGCATCCACTTCCCTCTGGTGACGTACG
CTCCCATCATCTCTGCCGAGAAGGCCTACCACGAGCAGCTCTCCGTTGCCGAGATCACCAACTCGTGCTT
CGAGCCCGCCAACCAGATGGTCAAGTGCGACCCCCGCCACGGCAAGTACATGGCCTGCTGCGTCCTCTAC
CGCGGTGACGTCGTCCCCAAGGACGTCAACGCCTCGATTGCCACCATCAAGACCAAGCGCACCATCCAGT
TTGTCGACTGGTGCCCCACTGGCTTCAAGGTTGGCATCAACTACCAGCCACCCACCGTCGTGCCCGGCGG
CGACCTTGCCAAGGTGCAGCGCTCCGTCTGCATGCTCAGCAACACCACCGCCATTGCCGAGGCCTGGGCT
CGTCTTGACCACAAGTTCGACCTCATGTACGCCAAGCGTGCCTTCGTCCACTGGTACGTCGGTGAGGGTA
TGGAGGAAGGCGAGTTCGCCGAGGCCCGCGAGGATCTTGCCGCCCTCGAGAAGGATTACGAGGAGGTCGG
CGTCGACTCCATGGACGGCGAGGGCGAGGACGAGGGCGAGGAGTACTAAGCGCAAGGCCCCCTCCCGGCC
TGACCTCCACCACCACCGTCTTCACTGCTGCAATTACCTGCCATTGTTTTGGCTGTCCTTTGATGACTGG
TTGATGCTTCTGCATTTGTTTTGTGTGTGTTGAGCTGTCTGGTGGTGGCGCGTTTGTTCACTCTTCCACC
CCTTGCCTTTGCTGCAAGCGACCGTTCCATGTCCCCAACCATCCAATACAAACACTGAATCCAACAACAA
TTGCAGCAAAGAGGAATAAGTTGTCCAACAGAACGAAGTTATGATGAGTGTTGTGTGGGATGTCACACAT
GACGCGACACTGGCAGTGGCTGTTTTGTTTGGTTGGTGGTTTACTGGTCCGCTGCGTGGCGGTAGCGATC
ATAGAAGGCAAGCATGTCTAGAGGATCCCCGGGTACCGAGCTCGAATTCACTGGCCGTCGTTTTACAACG
TCGTGACTGGGAAAACCCTGGCGTTACCCAACTTAATCGCCTTGCAGCACATCCCCCTTTCGCCAGCTGG
CGTAATAGCGAAGAGGCCCGCACCGATCGCCCTTCCCAACAGTTGCGCAGCCTGAATGGCGAATGGCGCC
TGATGCGGTATTTTCTCCTTACGCATCTGTGCGGTATTTCACACCGCATATGGTGCACTCTCAGTACAAT
CTGCTCTGATGCCGCATAGTTAAGCCAGCCCCGACACCCGCCAACACCCGCTGACGCGCCCTGACGGGCT
TGTCTGCTCCCGGCATCCGCTTACAGACAAGCTGTGACCGTCTCCGGGAGCTGCATGTGTCAGAGGTTTT
CACCGTCATCACCGAAACGCG
Features (pLannotate 1.2.2; 13 found; start..end, strand, type, name):
     99..203     +  promoter       AmpR promoter: bla
    204..1064    +  CDS            AmpR: β-lactamase; bla; confers resistance to ampicillin, carbenicillin, and related antibiotics
   1235..1823    +  rep_origin     ori: high-copy-number ColE1/pMB1/pBR322/pUC origin of replication
   2006..2098    +  CDS            lacI (fragment): lac repressor; lacI; The lac repressor binds to the lac operator to inhibit transcription in E. coli. This inhibition can be relieved by adding lactose or isopropyl-β-D-thiogalactopyranoside (IPTG).
   2111..2132    +  protein_bind   CAP binding site: CAP binding activates transcription in the presence of cAMP. E. coli catabolite activator protein
   2147..2177    +  promoter       lac promoter: promoter for the E. coli lac operon
   2185..2201    +  protein_bind   lac operator: The lac repressor binds to the lac operator to inhibit transcription in E. coli. This inhibition can be relieved by adding lactose or isopropyl-β-D-thiogalactopyranoside (IPTG). lac repressor encoded by lacI
   2238..2257    -  misc_feature   MCS (fragment): pUC18/19 multiple cloning site
   2894..4246    +  CDS            alphaTub84B: TBA1_DROME - Also known as tubA84B. Experimental evidence at protein level: Swiss-Prot protein existence level 1. Tubulin is the major constituent of microtubules. It binds two moles of GTP, one at an exchangeable site on the beta chain and one at a non-exchangeable site on the alpha chain. From Drosophila melanogaster (Fruit fly).
   4637..4669    -  misc_feature   MCS (fragment): pUC18/19 multiple cloning site
   4666..4823    +  CDS            lacZα (fragment): LacZα fragment of β-galactosidase; lacZ fragment
   4829..4928    -  misc_feature   bom (fragment): basis of mobility region from pBR322
   5030..4       -  CDS            rop (fragment) (across the origin): Rop protein, which maintains plasmids at low copy number; rop
