[The description below was written by a language model from this plasmid's Addgene catalogue record and pLannotate feature annotations shown in this document.]
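Description:
NK601 is a pUC19-based plasmid of about 5.1 kb that serves as the parental vector for building expression constructs for the choanoflagellate Salpingoeca rosetta. It is propagated in E. coli as a high-copy plasmid through the ColE1/pUC origin of replication and selected with ampicillin through the β-lactamase gene and its native bla promoter. Remnants of the pUC19 scaffold are annotated around the insert, including a lacI fragment, the CAP binding site, the lac promoter and operator, a lacZα fragment, and small bom and rop fragments. These are carry-over from the backbone, not functional parts of the payload.

The insert is catalogued as PTSG_03784, an S. rosetta locus identifier, and it sits between two fragments of the split pUC18/19 multiple cloning site, spanning roughly 2.4 kb. Within this region the automated annotation finds a coding sequence of about 1.35 kb whose best match is Drosophila alpha-tubulin (alphaTub84B). This match most likely reflects the strong conservation of alpha-tubulin, which suggests that the cloned locus encodes an alpha-tubulin homologue and is not fly sequence, but the record does not state this explicitly. Several hundred unannotated bases lie on either side of the coding region. They may carry the native upstream and downstream regulatory sequences of the gene, but the record does not define any choanoflagellate promoter or terminator. The cloning sites used are also not recorded. No reporter, tag or selectable marker for choanoflagellates is annotated, consistent with the plasmid's stated role as a starting template for deriving S. rosetta expression vectors used in transfection experiments.
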