Addgene plasmid #109070: NK601
Purpose: Parental vector for making S. rosetta expression vectors
Depositing lab: Nicole King. Depositing organization: University of California, Berkeley. Publication: Transfection of choanoflagellates illuminates their cell biology and the ancestry of animal septins. Booth DS, Szmidt-Middleton H, King N. Mol Biol Cell. 2018 Dec 1;29(25):3026-3038. doi: 10.1091/mbc.E18-08-0514. Epub 2018 Oct 3. PubMed 30281390.
Backbone
  Vector backbone: pUC19
  Vector type: Choanoflagellate Expression
Growth in bacteria
  Bacterial resistance: Ampicillin, 100 μg/mL
  Growth temperature: 37°C
  Growth strain: DH5alpha
  Copy number: High Copy
Gene/Insert
  Gene/Insert name: PTSG_03784 (alt name: pUC19_PTSG_03784)
  Cloning method: Restriction Enzyme; 5′ cloning site unknown (unknown if destroyed); 3′ cloning site unknown (unknown if destroyed)
Terms and licenses: Academic/Nonprofit Terms; Industry Terms: Not Available to Industry
Depositor comments: pDSB_0044 . Please visit https://www.biorxiv.org/content/early/2018/06/09/343111 for bioRxiv preprint.
How to cite: NK601 was a gift from Nicole King (Addgene plasmid # 109070 ; http://n2t.net/addgene:109070 ; RRID:Addgene_109070)
